Addgene plasmid #205508: pDRF1-GW ymCardinal-T2A-mtq2
Purpose: Expression of ymCardinal-T2A-mtq2 in yeast
Depositing lab: Bas Teusink. Depositing organization: Vrije Universiteit Amsterdam. Publication: Side-by-Side Systematic Characterization of Novel FPs in Budding Yeast. Botman D, de Groot DH, Wehrens M, van Rossum K, Yska S, van der Kieft B, Albert V, Minghetti N, Goedhart J, Teusink B. ACS Synth Biol. 2026 Apr 1. doi: 10.1021/acssynbio.5c00676. PubMed 41919951.
Backbone
  Vector backbone: pDRF1-GW
  Vector type: Yeast Expression
Growth in bacteria
  Bacterial resistance: Ampicillin, 100 μg/mL
  Growth temperature: 37°C
  Growth strain: DH5alpha
  Copy number: High Copy
Gene/Insert
  Gene/Insert name: ymCardinal-T2A-mtq2
  Species: Synthetic
  Cloning method: Restriction Enzyme; 5′ cloning site unknown (unknown if destroyed); 3′ cloning site unknown (unknown if destroyed)
Terms and licenses: Academic/Nonprofit Terms; Industry Terms: Not Available to Industry
How to cite: pDRF1-GW ymCardinal-T2A-mtq2 was a gift from Bas Teusink (Addgene plasmid # 205508 ; http://n2t.net/addgene:205508 ; RRID:Addgene_205508)
