[The description below was written by a language model from this plasmid's Addgene catalogue record and pLannotate feature annotations shown in this document.]
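Description:
pDRF1-GW ymCardinal-T2A-mtq2 is an 8.5 kb episomal yeast expression plasmid built on the Gateway-adapted pDRF1-GW shuttle backbone. In E. coli it is maintained at high copy through a ColE1/pUC-type origin and selected with ampicillin via the β-lactamase gene. An f1 origin and remnants of a lac promoter/lacZα region are carried over from the parental cloning vector. In Saccharomyces cerevisiae it replicates from the 2μ origin, giving multicopy maintenance, and is selected by uracil prototrophy through URA3 with its own promoter, a marker that can also be counterselected with 5-FOA.

The synthetic insert lies between attB1 and attB2 sites, the footprints of Gateway recombination, although the catalogue lists restriction cloning with unknown sites. It consists of ymCardinal, annotated as the far-red monomeric fluorescent protein mCardinal (the "y" prefix probably denotes a yeast-adapted version, though the record does not say so), followed by mTurquoise2, a bright monomeric cyan protein. The roughly 80 nt gap between the two annotated coding sequences matches the T2A peptide named in the insert, which causes ribosomal skipping so that both proteins are produced separately from one transcript at a fixed ratio. The ADH1 terminator lies downstream of the cassette. The driving promoter is not annotated or named in the record. The upstream region returns only fragmentary hits to yeast genomic sequences.

The associated publication is a side-by-side characterization of fluorescent proteins in budding yeast. A co-expression design of this kind would let mTurquoise2 serve as an internal reference for normalizing ymCardinal signal, although the record states the purpose only as expression in yeast.
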