Features (pLannotate 1.2.2; 26 found; start..end, strand, type, name):
      3..257     -  CDS            BRP1 (fragment): BRP1_YEAST - Protein predicted: Swiss-Prot protein existence level 4. From Saccharomyces cerevisiae (strain ATCC 204508 / S288c) (Baker's yeast).
    359..375     -  promoter       ARG4 promoter (fragment): S. cerevisiae ARG4
    480..563     +  CDS            YG007_YEAST: Protein predicted: Swiss-Prot protein existence level 4. From Saccharomyces cerevisiae (strain ATCC 204508 / S288c) (Baker's yeast).
    800..824     +  protein_bind   attB1: mutant version of attB; recombination site for the Gateway® BP reaction BP Clonase™
    831..1562    +  CDS            mCardinal: mCardinal is a basic (constitutively fluorescent) far red fluorescent protein published in 2014, derived from Entacmaea quadricolor. It is reported to be a rapidly-maturing monomer with moderate acid sensitivity.
   1644..2363    +  CDS            mTurquoise2: enhanced monomeric variant of CFP (Goedhart et al., 2012) mammalian codon-optimized
   2373..2397    -  protein_bind   attB2: mutant version of attB; recombination site for the Gateway® BP reaction BP Clonase™
   2425..2451    +  misc_feature   MCS (fragment): pBluescript multiple cloning site
   2460..2478    -  promoter       T7 promoter: promoter for bacteriophage T7 RNA polymerase
   2479..2622    +  CDS            ADH1 (fragment): ADH1_YEAST - Also known as ADC1. Experimental evidence at protein level: Swiss-Prot protein existence level 1. This isozyme preferentially catalyzes the conversion of primary unbranched alcohols to their corresponding aldehydes. Also shows activity toward secondary alcohols. From Saccharomyces cerevisiae (strain ATCC 204508 / S288c) (Baker's yeast).
   2626..2813    +  terminator     ADH1 terminator: S. cerevisiae ADH1; transcription terminator for the S. cerevisiae alcohol dehydrogenase 1 (ADH1) gene
   2821..2978    +  CDS            lacZα (fragment): LacZα fragment of β-galactosidase; lacZ fragment
   2984..3035    -  misc_feature   bom (fragment): basis of mobility region from pBR322
   3040..3123    +  CDS            RAF1 (fragment): RAF_YEAST - Experimental evidence at transcript level: Swiss-Prot protein existence level 2. Antagonizes transcriptional repression of recombinase FLP by REP1-REP2. May play a role in plasmid partitioning. From Saccharomyces cerevisiae (strain ATCC 204508 / S288c) (Baker's yeast).
   3277..4623    -  rep_origin     2μ ori: yeast 2μ plasmid origin of replication
   4628..4644    -  promoter       tet promoter (fragment): E. coli promoter for tetracycline efflux protein gene
   4734..5537    -  CDS            URA3: orotidine-5'-phosphate decarboxylase, required for uracil biosynthesis; S. cerevisiae URA3; yeast auxotrophic marker, counterselectable with 5-fluoroorotic acid (5-FOA)
   5538..5753    -  promoter       URA3 promoter: S. cerevisiae URA3
   5864..5968    +  promoter       AmpR promoter: bla
   5969..6829    +  CDS            AmpR: β-lactamase; bla; confers resistance to ampicillin, carbenicillin, and related antibiotics
   7000..7588    +  rep_origin     ori: high-copy-number ColE1/pMB1/pBR322/pUC origin of replication
   7771..7863    +  CDS            lacI (fragment): lac repressor; lacI; The lac repressor binds to the lac operator to inhibit transcription in E. coli. This inhibition can be relieved by adding lactose or isopropyl-β-D-thiogalactopyranoside (IPTG).
   7876..7897    +  protein_bind   CAP binding site: CAP binding activates transcription in the presence of cAMP. E. coli catabolite activator protein
   7912..7942    +  promoter       lac promoter: promoter for the E. coli lac operon
   7950..7966    +  protein_bind   lac operator: The lac repressor binds to the lac operator to inhibit transcription in E. coli. This inhibition can be relieved by adding lactose or isopropyl-β-D-thiogalactopyranoside (IPTG). lac repressor encoded by lacI
   8047..8475    -  rep_origin     f1 ori (sequence partly withheld): f1 bacteriophage origin of replication; arrow indicates direction of (+) strand synthesis
>Addgene plasmid #205508 | pDRF1-GW ymCardinal-T2A-mtq2 | addgene full sequence | sequence record 407641 | Addgene NGS Result
CAAGCTTCCTGAAACGGAGAAACATAAACAGGCATTGCTGGGATCACCCATACATCACTCTGTTTTGCCT
GACCTTTTCCGGTAATTTGAAAACAAACCCGGTCTCGAAGCGGAGATCCGGCGATAATTACCGCAGAAAT
AAACCCATACACGAGACGTAGAACCAGCCGCACATGGCCGGAGAAACTCCTGCGAGAATTTCGTAAACTC
GCGCGCATTGCATCTGTATTTCCTAATGCGGCACTTCCAGGCCTCGATCGAGACCGTTTATCCATTGCTT
TTTTGTTGTCTTTTTCCCTCGTTCACAGAAAGTCTGAAGAAGCTATAGTAGAACTATGAGCTTTTTTTGT
TTCTGTTTTCCTTTTTTTTTTTTTTACCTCTGTGGAAATTGTTACTCTCACACTCTTTAGTTCGTTTGTT
TGTTTTGTTTATTCCAATTATGACCGGTGACGAAACGTGGTCGATGGTGGGTACCGCTTATGCTCCCCTC
CATTAGTTTCGATTATATAAAAAGGCCAAATATTGTATTATTTTCAAATGTCCTATCATTATCGTCTAAC
ATCTAATTTCTCTTAAATTTTTTCTCTTTCTTTCCTATAACACCAATAGTGAAAATCTTTTTTTCTTCTA
TATCTACAAAAACTTTTTTTTTCTATCAACCTCGTTGATAAATTTTTTCTTTAACAATCGTTAATAATTA
ATTAATTGGAAAATAACCATTTTTTCTCTCTTTTATACACACATTCAAAAGAAAGAAAAAAAATATACCC
CAGCCTCGACTAGTGAATTCGCGGCCATCACAAGTTTGTACAAAAAAGCAGGCTGCTAGCATGGTTTCCA
AGGGTGAAGAATTGATCAAAGAAAACATGCACATGAAGTTGTACATGGAAGGTACTGTTAACAACCATCA
TTTCAAGTGTACTACCGAAGGTGAAGGTAAACCATATGAAGGTACTCAAACCCAAAGAATCAAGGTTGTT
GAAGGTGGTCCATTGCCATTTGCTTTTGATATTTTGGCTACCTGCTTCATGTACGGTTCTAAGACTTTCA
TTAACCACACCCAAGGTATCCCAGATTTCTTCAAACAATCTTTCCCAGAAGGTTTCACTTGGGAAAGAGT
TACTACTTACGAAGATGGTGGTGTTTTGACTGTTACTCAAGATACCTCTTTACAAGACGGTTGCTTGATC
TACAACGTTAAGTTGAGAGGTGTTAACTTCCCATCTAATGGTCCAGTCATGCAAAAAAAGACTTTGGGTT
GGGAAGCTACTACTGAAACATTATATCCAGCTGATGGTGGTTTGGAAGGTAGATGTGATATGGCTTTGAA
ATTGGTTGGTGGTGGTCACTTGCATTGCAACTTGAAAACTACTTACAGATCCAAGAAGCCAGCCAAGAAT
TTGAAAATGCCAGGTGTTTACTTCGTCGATAGAAGATTGGAAAGAATCAAAGAAGCCGACAACGAAACCT
ACGTTGAACAACACGAAGTTGCTGTTGCTAGATATTGTGATTTGCCATCTAAGTTGGGTCACAAGTTGAA
TGGTATGGACGAATTATACAAGTCCGGAGAGGGCAGAGGAAGTCTTCTAACATGCGGTGACGTGGAGGAG
AATCCCGGCCCTGGGGATCCACCGGTCGCCACCATGGTGAGCAAGGGCGAGGAGCTGTTCACCGGGGTGG
TGCCCATCCTGGTCGAGCTGGACGGCGACGTAAACGGCCACAAGTTCAGCGTGTCCGGCGAGGGCGAGGG
CGATGCCACCTACGGCAAGCTGACCCTGAAGTTCATCTGCACCACCGGCAAGCTGCCCGTGCCCTGGCCC
ACCCTCGTGACCACCCTGTCCTGGGGCGTGCAGTGCTTCGCCCGCTACCCCGACCACATGAAGCAGCACG
ACTTCTTCAAGTCCGCCATGCCCGAAGGCTACGTCCAGGAGCGCACCATCTTCTTCAAGGACGACGGCAA
CTACAAGACCCGCGCCGAGGTGAAGTTCGAGGGCGACACCCTGGTGAACCGCATCGAGCTGAAGGGCATC
GACTTCAAGGAGGACGGCAACATCCTGGGGCACAAGCTGGAGTACAACTACTTTAGCGACAACGTCTATA
TCACCGCCGACAAGCAGAAGAACGGCATCAAGGCCAACTTCAAGATCCGCCACAACATCGAGGACGGCGG
CGTGCAGCTCGCCGACCACTACCAGCAGAACACCCCCATCGGCGACGGCCCCGTGCTGCTGCCCGACAAC
CACTACCTGAGCACCCAGTCCAAGCTGAGCAAAGACCCCAACGAGAAGCGCGATCACATGGTCCTGCTGG
AGTTCGTGACCGCCGCCGGGATCACTCTCGGCATGGACGAGCTGTACAAGTAAAGCGGCCGCACCCAGCT
TTCTTGTACAAAGTGGTGTAGTTAATTCATGATGGCCGCTGCAGGTCGACCTCGAGGGGGGGCCCGGTAC
CCAATTCGCCCTATAGTGAGTCGTATTACGCGCGGATCCAGCTTTGGACTTCTTCGCCAGAGGTTTGGTC
AAGTCTCCAATCAAGGTTGTCGGCTTGTCTACCTTGCCAGAAATTTACGAAAAGATGGAAAAGGGTCAAA
TCGTTGGTAGATACGTTGTTGACACTTCTAAATAAGCGAATTTCTTATGATTTATGATTTTTATTATTAA
ATAAGTTATAAAAAAAATAAGTGTATACAAATTTTAAAGTGACTCTTAGGTTTTAAAACGAAAATTCTTA
TTCTTGAGTAACTCTTTCCTGTAGGTCAGGTTGCTTTCTCAGGTATAGCATGAGGTCGCTCTTATTGACC
ACACCTCTACCGGCATGCCAATTCACTGGCCGTCGTTTTACAACGTCGTGACTGGGAAAACCCTGGCGTT
ACCCAACTTAATCGCCTTGCAGCACATCCCCCTTTCGCCAGCTGGCGTAATAGCGAAGAGGCCCGCACCG
ATCGCCCTTCCCAACAGTTGCGCAGCCTGAATGGCGAATGGCGCCTGATGCGGTATTTTCTCCTTACGCA
TCTGTGCGGTATTTCACACCGCATAATCGGATCGTACTTGTTACCCATCATTGAATTTTGAACATCCGAA
CCTGGGAGTTTTCCCTGAAACAGATAGTATATTTGAACCTGTATAATAATATATAGTCTAGCGCTTTACG
GAAGACAATGTATGTATTTCGGTTCCTGGAGAAACTATTGCATCTATTGCATAGGTAATCTTGCACGTCG
CATCCCCGGTTCATTTTCTGCGTTTCCATCTTGCACTTCAATAGCATATCTTTGTTAACGAAGCATCTGT
GCTTCATTTTGTAGAACAAAAATGCAACGCGAGAGCGCTAATTTTTCAAACAAAGAATCTGAGCTGCATT
TTTACAGAACAGAAATGCAACGCGAAAGCGCTATTTTACCAACGAAGAATCTGTGCTTCATTTTTGTAAA
ACAAAAATGCAACGCGAGAGCGCTAATTTTTCAAACAAAGAATCTGAGCTGCATTTTTACAGAACAGAAA
TGCAACGCGAGAGCGCTATTTTACCAACAAAGAATCTATACTTCTTTTTTGTTCTACAAAAATGCATCCC
GAGAGCGCTATTTTTCTAACAAAGCATCTTAGATTACTTTTTTTCTCCTTTGTGCGCTCTATAATGCAGT
CTCTTGATAACTTTTTGCACTGTAGGTCCGTTAAGGTTAGAAGAAGGCTACTTTGGTGTCTATTTTCTCT
TCCATAAAAAAAGCCTGACTCCACTTCCCGCGTTTACTGATTACTAGCGAAGCTGCGGGTGCATTTTTTC
AAGATAAAGGCATCCCCGATTATATTCTATACCGATGTGGATTGCGCATACTTTGTGAACAGAAAGTGAT
AGCGTTGATGATTCTTCATTGGTCAGAAAATTATGAACGGTTTCTTCTATTTTGTCTCTATATACTACGT
ATAGGAAATGTTTACATTTTCGTATTGTTTTCGATTCACTCTATGAATAGTTCTTACTACAATTTTTTTG
TCTAAAGAGTAATACTAGAGATAAACATAAAAAATGTAGAGGTCGAGTTTAGATGCAAGTTCAAGGAGCG
AAAGGTGGATGGGTAGGTTATATAGGGATATAGCACAGAGATATATAGCAAAGAGATACTTTTGAGCAAT
GTTTGTGGAAGCGGTATTCGCAATATTTTAGTAGCTCGTTACAGTCCGGTGCGTTTTTGGTTTTTTGAAA
GTGCGTCTTCAGAGCGCTTTTGGTTTTCAAAAGCGCTCTGAAGTTCCTATACTTTCTAGCTAGAGAATAG
GAACTTCGGAATAGGAACTTCAAAGCGTTTCCGAAAACGAGCGCTTCCGAAAATGCAACGCGAGCTGCGC
ACATACAGCTCACTGTTCACGTCGCACCTATATCTGCGTGTTGCCTGTATATATATATACATGAGAAGAA
CGGCATAGTGCGTGTTTATGCTTAAATGCGTACTTATATGCGTCTATTTATGTAGGATGAAAGGTAGTCT
AGTACCTCCTGTGATATTATCCCATTCCATGCGGGGTATCGTATGCTTCCTTCAGCACTACCCTTTAGCT
GTTCTATATGCTGCCACTCCTCAATTGGATTAGTCTCATCCTTCAATGCTATCATTTCCTTTGATATTGG
ATCGATCCGATGATAAGCTGTCAAACATGAGAATTGGGTAATAACTGATATAATTAAATTGAAGCTCTAA
TTTGTGAGTTTAGTATACATGCATTTACTTATAATACAGTTTTTTAGTTTTGCTGGCCGCATCTTCTCAA
ATATGCTTCCCAGCCTGCTTTTCTGTAACGTTCACCCTCTACCTTAGCATCCCTTCCCTTTGCAAATAGT
CCTCTTCCAACAATAATAATGTCAGATCCTGTAGAGACCACATCATCCACGGTTCTATACTGTTGACCCA
ATGCGTCTCCCTTGTCATCTAAACCCACACCGGGTGTCATAATCAACCAATCGTAACCTTCATCTCTTCC
ACCCATGTCTCTTTGAGCAATAAAGCCGATAACAAAATCTTTGTCGCTCTTCGCAATGTCAACAGTACCC
TTAGTATATTCTCCAGTAGATAGGGAGCCCTTGCATGACAATTCTGCTAACATCAAAAGGCCTCTAGGTT
CCTTTGTTACTTCTTCTGCCGCCTGCTTCAAACCGCTAACAATACCTGGGCCCACCACACCGTGTGCATT
CGTAATGTCTGCCCATTCTGCTATTCTGTATACACCCGCAGAGTACTGCAATTTGACTGTATTACCAATG
TCAGCAAATTTTCTGTCTTCGAAGAGTAAAAAATTGTACTTGGCGGATAATGCCTTTAGCGGCTTAACTG
TGCCCTCCATGGAAAAATCAGTCAAGATATCCACATGTGTTTTTAGTAAACAAATTTTGGGACCTAATGC
TTCAACTAACTCCAGTAATTCCTTGGTGGTACGAACATCCAATGAAGCACACAAGTTTGTTTGCTTTTCG
TGCATGATATTAAATAGCTTGGCAGCAACAGGACTAGGATGAGTAGCAGCACGTTCCTTATATGTAGCTT
TCGACATGATTTATCTTCGTTTCCTGCATGTTTTTGTTCTGTGCAGTTGGGTTAAGAATACTGGGCAATT
TCATGTTTCTTCAACACTACATATGCGTATATATACCAATCTAAGTCTGTGCTCCTTCCTTCGTTCTTCC
TTCTGTTCGGAGATTACCGAATCAAAAAAATTTCAAGGAAACCGAAATCAAAAAAAAGAATAAAAAAAAA
ATGATGAATTGAAAAGCTAATTCTTGAAGACGAAAGGGCCTCGTGATACGCCTATTTTTATAGGTTAATG
TCATGATAATAATGGTTTCTTAGACGTCAGGTGGCACTTTTCGGGGAAATGTGCGCGGAACCCCTATTTG
TTTATTTTTCTAAATACATTCAAATATGTATCCGCTCATGAGACAATAACCCTGATAAATGCTTCAATAA
TATTGAAAAAGGAAGAGTATGAGTATTCAACATTTCCGTGTCGCCCTTATTCCCTTTTTTGCGGCATTTT
GCCTTCCTGTTTTTGCTCACCCAGAAACGCTGGTGAAAGTAAAAGATGCTGAAGATCAGTTGGGTGCACG
AGTGGGTTACATCGAACTGGATCTCAACAGCGGTAAGATCCTTGAGAGTTTTCGCCCCGAAGAACGTTTT
CCAATGATGAGCACTTTTAAAGTTCTGCTATGTGGCGCGGTATTATCCCGTATTGACGCCGGGCAAGAGC
AACTCGGTCGCCGCATACACTATTCTCAGAATGACTTGGTTGAGTACTCACCAGTCACAGAAAAGCATCT
TACGGATGGCATGACAGTAAGAGAATTATGCAGTGCTGCCATAACCATGAGTGATAACACTGCGGCCAAC
TTACTTCTGACAACGATCGGAGGACCGAAGGAGCTAACCGCTTTTTTGCACAACATGGGGGATCATGTAA
CTCGCCTTGATCGTTGGGAACCGGAGCTGAATGAAGCCATACCAAACGACGAGCGTGACACCACGATGCC
TGTAGCAATGGCAACAACGTTGCGCAAACTATTAACTGGCGAACTACTTACTCTAGCTTCCCGGCAACAA
TTAATAGACTGGATGGAGGCGGATAAAGTTGCAGGACCACTTCTGCGCTCGGCCCTTCCGGCTGGCTGGT
TTATTGCTGATAAATCTGGAGCCGGTGAGCGTGGGTCTCGCGGTATCATTGCAGCACTGGGGCCAGATGG
TAAGCCCTCCCGTATCGTAGTTATCTACACGACGGGGAGTCAGGCAACTATGGATGAACGAAATAGACAG
ATCGCTGAGATAGGTGCCTCACTGATTAAGCATTGGTAACTGTCAGACCAAGTTTACTCATATATACTTT
AGATTGATTTAAAACTTCATTTTTAATTTAAAAGGATCTAGGTGAAGATCCTTTTTGATAATCTCATGAC
CAAAATCCCTTAACGTGAGTTTTCGTTCCACTGAGCGTCAGACCCCGTAGAAAAGATCAAAGGATCTTCT
TGAGATCCTTTTTTTCTGCGCGTAATCTGCTGCTTGCAAACAAAAAAACCACCGCTACCAGCGGTGGTTT
GTTTGCCGGATCAAGAGCTACCAACTCTTTTTCCGAAGGTAACTGGCTTCAGCAGAGCGCAGATACCAAA
TACTGTTCTTCTAGTGTAGCCGTAGTTAGGCCACCACTTCAAGAACTCTGTAGCACCGCCTACATACCTC
GCTCTGCTAATCCTGTTACCAGTGGCTGCTGCCAGTGGCGATAAGTCGTGTCTTACCGGGTTGGACTCAA
GACGATAGTTACCGGATAAGGCGCAGCGGTCGGGCTGAACGGGGGGTTCGTGCACACAGCCCAGCTTGGA
GCGAACGACCTACACCGAACTGAGATACCTACAGCGTGAGCTATGAGAAAGCGCCACGCTTCCCGAAGGG
AGAAAGGCGGACAGGTATCCGGTAAGCGGCAGGGTCGGAACAGGAGAGCGCACGAGGGAGCTTCCAGGGG
GAAACGCCTGGTATCTTTATAGTCCTGTCGGGTTTCGCCACCTCTGACTTGAGCGTCGATTTTTGTGATG
CTCGTCAGGGGGGCGGAGCCTATGGAAAAACGCCAGCAACGCGGCCTTTTTACGGTTCCTGGCCTTTTGC
TGGCCTTTTGCTCACATGTTCTTTCCTGCGTTATCCCCTGATTCTGTGGATAACCGTATTACCGCCTTTG
AGTGAGCTGATACCGCTCGCCGCAGCCGAACGACCGAGCGCAGCGAGTCAGTGAGCGAGGAAGCGGAAGA
GCGCCCAATACGCAAACCGCCTCTCCCCGCGCGTTGGCCGATTCATTAATGCAGCTGGCACGACAGGTTT
CCCGACTGGAAAGCGGGCAGTGAGCGCAACGCAATTAATGTGAGTTAGCTCACTCATTAGGCACCCCAGG
CTTTACACTTTATGCTTCCGGCTCGTATGTTGTGTGGAATTGTGAGCGGATAACAATTTCACACAGGAAA
CAGCTATGACCATGATTACGCCAAGCTTACCGCATCAGGAAATTGTAAGCGTTAATATTTTGTTAAAATT
CGCGTTAAATTTTTGTTAAATCAGCTCATTTTTTAACCAATAGGCCGAAATCGGCAAAATCCCTTATAAA
TCAAAAGAATAGACCGAGATAGGGT
[37 nt withheld, positions 8146-8182]
AAAGAACGTGGACTCCAACGTCAAAGG
[49 nt withheld, positions 8210-8258]
T
[91 nt withheld, positions 8260-8350]
G
[124 nt withheld, positions 8352-8475]
CCATTCGC
